>Addgene plasmid #164925 | pInducer10b-EGFP-KRAS G12V | addgene full sequence | sequence record 333648 | Addgene NGS Result
CGGGGGAGAATTAGATCGCGATGGGAAAAAATTCGGTTAAGGCCAGGGGGAAAGAAAAAATATAAATTAA
AACATATAGTATGGGCAAGCAGGGAGCTAGAACGATTCGCAGTTAATCCTGGCCTGTTAGAAACATCAGA
AGGCTGTAGACAAATACTGGGACAGCTACAACCATCCCTTCAGACAGGATCAGAAGAACTTAGATCATTA
TATAATACAGTAGCAACCCTCTATTGTGTGCATCAAAGGATAGAGATAAAAGACACCAAGGAAGCTTTAG
ACAAGATAGAGGAAGAGCAAAACAAAAGTAAGACCACCGCACAGCAAGCGGCCGGCCGCTGATCTTCAGA
CCTGGAGGAGGAGATATGAGGGACAATTGGAGAAGTGAATTATATAAATATAAAGTAGTAAAAATTGAAC
CATTAGGAGTAGCACCCACCAAGGCAAAGAGAAGAGTGGTGCAGAGAGAAAAAAGAGCAGTGGGAATAGG
AGCTTTGTTCCTTGGGTTCTTGGGAGCAGCAGGAAGCACTATGGGCGCAGCGTCAATGACGCTGACGGTA
CAGGCCAGACAATTATTGTCTGGTATAGTGCAGCAGCAGAACAATTTGCTGAGGGCTATTGAGGCGCAAC
AGCATCTGTTGCAACTCACAGTCTGGGGCATCAAGCAGCTCCAGGCAAGAATCCTGGCTGTGGAAAGATA
CCTAAAGGATCAACAGCTCCTGGGGATTTGGGGTTGCTCTGGAAAACTCATTTGCACCACTGCTGTGCCT
TGGAATGCTAGTTGGAGTAATAAATCTCTGGAACAGATTTGGAATCACACGACCTGGATGGAGTGGGACA
GAGAAATTAACAATTACACAAGCTTAATACACTCCTTAATTGAAGAATCGCAAAACCAGCAAGAAAAGAA
TGAACAAGAATTATTGGAATTAGATAAATGGGCAAGTTTGTGGAATTGGTTTAACATAACAAATTGGCTG
TGGTATATAAAATTATTCATAATGATAGTAGGAGGCTTGGTAGGTTTAAGAATAGTTTTTGCTGTACTTT
CTATAGTGAATAGAGTTAGGCAGGGATATTCACCATTATCGTTTCAGACCCACCTCCCAACCCCGAGGGG
ACCCGACAGGCCCGAAGGAATAGAAGAAGAAGGTGGAGAGAGAGACAGAGACAGATCCATTCGATTAGTG
AACGGATCGGCACTGCGTGCGCCAATTCTGCAGACAAATGGCAGTATTCATCCACAATTTTAAAAGAAAA
GGGGGGATTGGGGGGTACAGTGCAGGGGAAAGAATAGTAGACATAATAGCAACAGACATACAAACTAAAG
AATTACAAAAACAAATTACAAAAATTCAAAATTTTCGGGTTTATTACAGGGACAGCAGAGATCCAGTTTG
GTTAGTACCGGGCCCGCTCTAGTCCGGAATCAGTCCTGCTCCTCGGCCACGAAGTGCACGCAGTTGCCGG
CCGGGTCGCGCAGGGCGAACTCCCGCCCCCACGGCTGCTCGCCGATCTCGGTCATGGCCGGCCCGGAGGC
GTCCCGGAAGTTCGTGGACACGACCTCCGACCACTCGGCGTACAGCTCGTCCAGGCCGCGCACCCACACC
CAGGCCAGGGTGTTGTCCGGCACCACCTGGTCCTGGACCGCGCTGATGAACAGGGTCACGTCGTCCCGGA
CCACACCGGCGAAGTCGTCCTCCACGAAGTCCCGGGAGAACCCGAGCCGGTCGGTCCAGAACTCGACCGC
TCCGGCGACGTCGCGCGCGGTGAGCACCGGAACGGCACTGGTCAACTTGGCCATGGTGGCCCTCCTATAG
TGAGTCGTATTATACTATGCCGATATACTATGCCGATGATTAATTGTCAACACGTGCTGCAGGTCCGAGG
TTCTAGGCTAGCTTAAAGGAACCAATTCAGTCGACTGGATCCTTTACCACTCCCTATCAGTGATAGAGAA
AAGTGAAAGTCGAGTTTACCACTCCCTATCAGTGATAGAGAAAAGTGAAAGTCGAGTTTACCACTCCCTA
TCAGTGATAGAGAAAAGTGAAAGTCGAGTTTACCACTCCCTATCAGTGATAGAGAAAAGTGAAAGTCGAG
TTTACCACTCCCTATCAGTGATAGAGAAAAGTGAAAGTCGAGTTTACCACTCCCTATCAGTGATAGAGAA
AAGTGAAAGTCGAGTTTACCACTCCCTATCAGTGATAGAGAAAAGTGAAAGTCGAGCTCGGTACCCGGGT
CGAGGTAGGCGTGTACGGTGGGAGGCCTATATAAGCAGAGCTCGTTTAGTGAACCGTCAGATCGCCTGGA
GACGCCATCCACGCTGTTTTGACCTCCATAGAAGACACCGGGACCGATCCAGCCTACCGGTACCATGGTG
AGCAAGGGCGAGGAGCTGTTCACCGGGGTGGTGCCCATCCTGGTCGAGCTGGACGGCGACGTAAACGGCC
ACAAGTTCAGCGTGTCCGGCGAGGGCGAGGGCGATGCCACCTACGGCAAGCTGACCCTGAAGTTCATCTG
CACCACCGGCAAGCTGCCCGTGCCCTGGCCCACCCTCGTGACCACCCTGACCTACGGCGTGCAGTGCTTC
AGCCGCTACCCCGACCACATGAAGCAGCACGACTTCTTCAAGTCCGCCATGCCCGAAGGCTACGTCCAGG
AGCGCACCATCTTCTTCAAGGACGACGGCAACTACAAGACCCGCGCCGAGGTGAAGTTCGAGGGCGACAC
CCTGGTGAACCGCATCGAGCTGAAGGGCATCGACTTCAAGGAGGACGGCAACATCCTGGGGCACAAGCTG
GAGTACAACTACAACAGCCACAACGTCTATATCATGGCCGACAAGCAGAAGAACGGCATCAAGGTGAACT
TCAAGATCCGCCACAACATCGAGGACGGCAGCGTGCAGCTCGCCGACCACTACCAGCAGAACACCCCCAT
CGGCGACGGCCCCGTGCTGCTGCCCGACAACCACTACCTGAGCACCCAGTCCGCCCTGAGCAAAGACCCC
AACGAGAAGCGCGATCACATGGTCCTGCTGGAGTTCGTGACCGCCGCCGGGATCACTCTCGGCATGGACG
AGCTGTACAAGGGACTCGAGGGAGGATCAGGAATGACTGAATATAAACTTGTGGTAGTTGGAGCTGTTGG
CGTAGGCAAGAGTGCCTTGACGATACAGCTAATTCAGAATCATTTTGTGGACGAATATGATCCAACAATA
GAGGATTCCTACAGGAAGCAAGTAGTAATTGATGGAGAAACCTGTCTCTTGGATATTCTCGACACAGCAG
GTCAAGAGGAGTACAGTGCAATGAGGGACCAGTACATGAGGACTGGGGAGGGCTTTCTTTGTGTATTTGC
CATAAATAATACTAAATCATTTGAAGATATTCACCATTATAGAGAACAAATTAAAAGAGTTAAGGACTCT
GAAGATGTACCTATGGTCCTAGTAGGAAATAAATGTGATTTGCCTTCTAGAACAGTAGACACAAAACAGG
CTCAGGACTTAGCAAGAAGTTATGGAATTCCTTTTATTGAAACATCAGCAAAGACAAGACAGGGTGTTGA
TGATGCCTTCTATACATTAGTTCGAGAAATTCGAAAACATAAAGAAAAGATGAGCAAAGATGGTAAAAAG
AAGAAAAAGAAGTCAAAGACAAAGTGTGTAATTATGTAACGCGTAAGATCTGGCCTCCGCGCCGGGTTTT
GGCGCCTCCCGCGGGCGCCCCCCTCCTCACGGCGAGCGCTGCCACGTCAGACGAAGGGCGCAGCGAGCGT
CCTGATCCTTCCGCCCGGACGCTCAGGACAGCGGCCCGCTGCTCATAAGACTCGGCCTTAGAACCCCAGT
ATCAGCAGAAGGACATTTTAGGACGGGACTTGGGTGACTCTAGGGCACTGGTTTTCTTTCCAGAGAGCGG
AACAGGCGAGGAAAAGTAGTCCCTTCTCGGCGATTCTGCGGAGGGATCTCCGTGGGGCGGTGAACGCCGA
TGATTATATAAGGACGCGCCGGGTGTGGCACAGCTAGTTCCGTCGCAGCCGGGATTTGGGTCGCGGTTCT
TGTTTGTGGATCGCTGTGATCGTCACTTGGTGAGTAGCGGGCTGCTGGGCTGGCCGGGGCTTTCGTGGCC
GCCGGGCCGCTCGGTGGGACGGAAGCGTGTGGAGAGACCGCCAAGGGCTGTAGTCTGGGTCCGCGAGCAA
GGTTGCCCTGAACTGGGGGTTGGGGGGAGCGCAGCAAAATGGCGGCTGTTCCCGAGTCTTGAATGGAAGA
CGCTTGTGAGGCGGGCTGTGAGGTCGTTGAAACAAGGTGGGGGGCATGGTGGGCGGCAAGAACCCAAGGT
CTTGAGGCCTTCGCTAATGCGGGAAAGCTCTTATTCGGGTGAGATGGGCTGGGGCACCATCTGGGGACCC
TGACGTGAAGTTTGTCACTGACTGGAGAACTCGGTTTGTCGTCTGTTGCGGGGGCGGCAGTTATGGCGGT
GCCGTTGGGCAGTGCACCCGTACCTTTGGGAGCGCGCGCCCTCGTCGTGTCGTGACGTCACCCGTTCTGT
TGGCTTATAATGCAGGGTGGGGCCACCTGCCGGTAGGTGTGTGGTAGGCTTTTCTCCGTCGCAGGACGCA
GGGTTCGGGCCTAGGGTAGGCTCTCCTGAATCGACAGGCGCCGGACCTCTGGTGAGGGGAGGGATAAGTG
AGGCGTCAGTTTCTTTGGTCGGTTTTATGTACCTATCTTCTTAAGTAGCTGAAGCTCCGGTTTTGAACTA
TGCGCTCGGGGTTGGCGAGTGTGTTTTGTGAAGTTTTTTAGGCACCTTTTGAAATGTAATCATTTGGGTC
AATATGTAATTTTCAGTGTTAGACTAGTAAATTGTCCGCTAAATTCTGGCCGTTTTTGGCTTTTTTGTTA
GACGGATCCATAACTTCGTATAATGTATGCTATACGAAGTTATGCCACCATGTCTAGACTGGACAAGAGC
AAAGTCATAAACGGAGCTCTGGAATTACTCAATGGTGTCGGTATCGAAGGCCTGACGACAAGGAAACTCG
CTCAAAAGCTGGGAGTTGAGCAGCCTACCCTGTACTGGCACGTGAAGAACAAGCGGGCCCTGCTCGATGC
CCTGCCAATCGAGATGCTGGACAGGCATCATACCCACTTCTGCCCCCTGGAAGGCGAGTCATGGCAAGAC
TTTCTGCGGAACAACGCCAAGTCATACCGCTGTGCTCTCCTCTCACATCGCGACGGGGCTAAAGTGCATC
TCGGCACCCGCCCAACAGAGAAACAGTACGAAACCCTGGAAAATCAGCTCGCGTTCCTGTGTCAGCAAGG
CTTCTCCCTGGAGAACGCACTGTACGCTCTGTCCGCCGTGGGCCACTTTACACTGGGCTGCGTATTGGAG
GAACAGGAGCATCAAGTAGCAAAAGAGGAAAGAGAGACACCTACCACCGATTCTATGCCCCCACTTCTGA
GACAAGCAATTGAGCTGTTCGACCGGCAGGGAGCCGAACCTGCCTTCCTTTTCGGCCTGGAACTAATCAT
ATGTGGCCTGGAGAAACAGCTAAAGTGCGAAAGCGGCGGGCCGACCGACGCCCTTGACGATTTTGACTTA
GACATGCTCCCAGCCGATGCCCTTGACGACTTTGACCTTGATATGCTGCCTGCTGACGCTCTTGACGATT
TTGACCTTGACATGCTCCCCGGGTAAATAACTTCGTATAGCATACATTATACGAAGTATGGCGCGCCAAT
TCCGCCCCTCTCCCTCCCCCCCCCCTAACGTTACTGGCCGAAGCCGCTTGGAATAAGGCCGGTGTGCGTT
TGTCTATATGTTATTTTCCACCATATTGCCGTCTTTTGGCAATGTGAGGGCCCGGAAACCTGGCCCTGTC
TTCTTGACGAGCATTCCTAGGGGTCTTTCCCCTCTCGCCAAAGGAATGCAAGGTCTGTTGAATGTCGTGA
AGGAAGCAGTTCCTCTGGAAGCTTCTTGAAGACAAACAACGTCTGTAGCGACCCTTTGCAGGCAGCGGAA
CCCCCCACCTGGCGACAGGTGCCTCTGCGGCCAAAAGCCACGTGTATAAGATACACCTGCAAAGGCGGCA
CAACCCCAGTGCCACGTTGTGAGTTGGATAGTTGTGGAAAGAGTCAAATGGCTCTCCTCAAGCGTATTCA
ACAAGGGGCTGAAGGATGCCCAGAAGGTACCCCATTGTATGGGATCTGATCTGGGGCCTCGGTGCACATG
CTTTACATGTGTTTAGTCGAGGTTAAAAAAACGTCTAGGCCCCCCGAACCACGGGGACGTGGTTTTCCTT
TGAAAAACACGATAATACCATGGCCACCGAGTACAAGCCCACGGTGCGCCTCGCCACCCGCGACGACGTC
CCCCGGGCCGTACGCACCCTCGCCGCCGCGTTCGCCGACTACCCCGCCACGCGCCACACCGTCGACCCGG
ACCGCCACATCGAGCGGGTCACCGAGCTGCAAGAACTCTTCCTCACGCGCGTCGGGCTCGACATCGGCAA
GGTGTGGGTCGCGGACGACGGCGCCGCGGTGGCGGTCTGGACCACGCCGGAGAGCGTCGAAGCGGGGGCG
GTGTTCGCCGAGATCGGCTCGCGCATGGCCGAGTTGAGCGGTTCCCGGCTGGCCGCGCAGCAACAGATGG
AAGGCCTCCTGGCGCCGCACCGGCCCAAGGAGCCCGCGTGGTTCCTGGCCACCGTCGGCGTCTCGCCCGA
CCACCAGGGCAAGGGTCTGGGCAGCGCCGTCGTGCTCCCCGGAGTGGAGGCGGCCGAGCGCGCTGGGGTG
CCCGCCTTCCTGGAGACCTCCGCGCCCCGCAACCTCCCCTTCTACGAGCGGCTCGGCTTCACCGTCACCG
CCGACGTCGAGGTGCCCGAAGGACCGCGCACCTGGTGCATGACCCGCAAGCCCGGTGCCTGATTAATTAA
GCGCGTCTGGAACAATCAACCTCTGGATTACAAAATTTGTGAAAGATTGACTGGTATTCTTAACTATGTT
GCTCCTTTTACGCTATGTGGATACGCTGCTTTAATGCCTTTGTATCATGCTATTGCTTCCCGTATGGCTT
TCATTTTCTCCTCCTTGTATAAATCCTGGTTGCTGTCTCTTTATGAGGAGTTGTGGCCCGTTGTCAGGCA
ACGTGGCGTGGTGTGCACTGTGTTTGCTGACGCAACCCCCACTGGTTGGGGCATTGCCACCACCTGTCAG
CTCCTTTCCGGGACTTTCGCTTTCCCCCTCCCTATTGCCACGGCGGAACTCATCGCCGCCTGCCTTGCCC
GCTGCTGGACAGGGGCTCGGCTGTTGGGCACTGACAATTCCGTGGTGTTGTCGGGGAAGCTGACGTCCTT
TCCATGGCTGCTCGCCTGTGTTGCCACCTGGATTCTGCGCGGGACGTCCTTCTGCTACGTCCCTTCGGCC
CTCAATCCAGCGGACCTTCCTTCCCGCGGCCTGCTGCCGGCTCTGCGGCCTCTTCCGCGTCTTCGCCTTC
GCCCTCAGACGAGTCGGATCTCCCTTTGGGCCGCCTCCCCGCCTGGAATTAATTCTGCAGTCGAGACCTA
GAAAAACATGGAGCAATCACAAGTAGCAATACAGCAGCTACCAATGCTGATTGTGCCTGGCTAGAAGCAC
AAGAGGAGGAGGAGGTGGGTTTTCCAGTCACACCTCAGGTACCTTTAAGACCAATGACTTACAAGGCAGC
TGTAGATCTTAGCCACTTTTTAAAAGAAAAGAGGGGACTGGAAGGGCTAATTCACTCCCAACGAAGACAA
GATCTGCTTTTTGCTTGTACTGGGTCTCTCTGGTTAGACCAGATCTGAGCCTGGGAGCTCTCTGGCTAAC
TAGGGAACCCACTGCTTAAGCCTCAATAAAGCTTGCCTTGAGTGCTTCAAGTAGTGTGTGCCCGTCTGTT
GTGTGACTCTGGTAACTAGAGATCCCTCAGACCCTTTTAGTCAGTGTGGAAAATCTCTAGCAGTAGTAGT
TCATGTCATCTTATTATTCAGTATTTATAACTTGCAAAGAAATGAATATCAGAGAGTGAGAGGCCTTGAC
ATTGTTTAAACCCGCTGATCAGCCTCGACTGTGCCTTCTAGTTGCCAGCCATCTGTTGTTTGCCCCTTCC
CCGTGCCTTCCTTGACCCTGGAAGGTGCCACTCCCACTGTCCTTTCCTAATAAAATGAGGAAATTGCATC
GCATTGTCTGAGTAGGTGTCATTCTATTCTGGGGGGTGGGGTGGGGCAGGACAGCAAGGGGGAGGATTGG
GAAGACAATAGCAGGCATGCTGGGGATGCGGTGGGCTCTATGGCTTCTGAGGCGGAAAGAACCAGCTGGG
GCTCTAGGGGGTATCCCC
[124 nt withheld, positions 8349-8472]
C
[91 nt withheld, positions 8474-8564]
A
[49 nt withheld, positions 8566-8614]
CCTTTGACGTTGGAGTCCACGTTCTTT
[37 nt withheld, positions 8642-8678]
ACCCTATCTCGGTCTATTCTTTTGATTTATAAGGGATTTTGCCGATTTCGGCCTATTGGTTAAAAAATGA
GCTGATTTAACAAAAATTTAACGCGAATTAATTCTGTGGAATGTGTGTCAGTTAGGGTGTGGAAAGTCCC
CAGGCTCCCCAGCAGGCAGAAGTATGCAAAGCATGCATCTCAATTAGTCAGCAACCAGGTGTGGAAAGTC
CCCAGGCTCCCCAGCAGGCAGAAGTATGCAAAGCATGCATCTCAATTAGTCAGTAACCATAGTCCCGCCC
CTAACTCCGCCCATCCCGCCCCTAACTCCGCCCAGTTCCGCCCATTCTCCGCCCCATGGCTGACTAATTT
TTTTTATTTATGCAGAGGCCGAGGCCGCCTCTGCCTCTGAGCTATTCCAGAAGTAGTGAGGAGGCTTTTT
TGGAGGCCTAGGCTTTTGCAAAAAGCTCCCGGGAGCTTGTATATCCATTTTCGGATCTGATCAGCACGTG
ATGAAAAAGCCTGAACTCACCGCGACGTGACCGCAAGGAATCGGTCAATACACTACATGGCGTGATTTCA
TATGCGCGATTGCTGATCCCCATGTGTATCACTGGCAAACTGTGATGGACGACACCGTCAGTGCGTCCGT
CGCGCAGGCTCTCGATGAGCTGATGCTTTGGGCCGAGGACTGCCCCGAAGTCCGGCACCTCGTGCACGCG
GATTTCGGCTCCAACAATGTCCTGACGGACAATGGCCGCATAACAGCGGTCATTGACTGGAGCGAGGCGA
TGTTCGGGGATTCCCAATACGAGGTCGCCAACATCTTCTTCTGGAGGCCGTGGTTGGCTTGTATGGAGCA
GCAGACGCGCTACTTCGAGCGGAGGCATCCGGAGCTTGCAGGATCGCCGCGGCTCCGGGCGTATATGCTC
CGCATTGGTCTTGACCAACTCTATCAGAGCTTGGTTGACGGCAATTTCGATGATGCAGCTTGGGCGCAGG
GTCGATGCGACGCAATCGTCCGATCCGGAGCCGGGACTGTCGGGCGTACACAAATCGCCCGCAGAAGCGC
GGCCGTCTGGACCGATGGCTGTGTAGAAGTACTCGCCGATAGTGGAAACCGACGCCCCAGCACTCGTCCG
AGGGCAAAGGAATAGCACGTGCTACGAGATTTCGATTCCACCGCCGCCTTCTATGAAAGGTTGGGCTTCG
GAATCGTTTTCCGGGACGCCGGCTGGATGATCCTCCAGCGCGGGGATCTCATGCTGGAGTTCTTCGCCCA
CCCCAACTTGTTTATTGCAGCTTATAATGGTTACAAATAAAGCAATAGCATCACAAATTTCACAAATAAA
GCATTTTTTTCACTGCATTCTAGTTGTGGTTTGTCCAAACTAATCAATGTATCTTATCATGTCTGTATAC
CGTCGACCTCTAGCTAGAGCTTGGCGTAATCATGGTCATAGCTGTTTCCTGTGTGAAATTGTTATCCGCT
CACAATTCCACACAACATACGAGCCGGAAGCATAAAGTGTAAAGCCTGGGGTGCCTAATGAGTGAGCTAA
CTCACATTAATTGCGTTGCGCTCACTGCCCGCTTTCCAGTCGGGAAACCTGTCGTGCCAGCTGCATTAAT
GAATCGGCCAACGCGCGGGGAGAGGCGGTTTGCGTATTGGGCGCTCTTCCGCTTCCTCGCTCACTGACTC
GCTGCGCTCGGTCGTTCGGCTGCGGCGAGCGGTATCAGCTCACTCAAAGGCGGTAATACGGTTATCCACA
GAATCAGGGGATAACGCAGGAAAGAACATGTGAGCAAAAGGCCAGCAAAAGGCCAGGAACCGTAAAAAGG
CCGCGTTGCTGGCGTTTTTCCATAGGCTCCGCCCCCCTGACGAGCATCACAAAAATCGACGCTCAAGTCA
GAGGTGGCGAAACCCGACAGGACTATAAAGATACCAGGCGTTTCCCCCTGGAAGCTCCCTCGTGCGCTCT
CCTGTTCCGACCCTGCCGCTTACCGGATACCTGTCCGCCTTTCTCCCTTCGGGAAGCGTGGCGCTTTCTC
ATAGCTCACGCTGTAGGTATCTCAGTTCGGTGTAGGTCGTTCGCTCCAAGCTGGGCTGTGTGCACTAACC
CCCCGTTCAGCCCGACCGCTGCGCCTTATCCGGTAACTATCGTCTTGAGTCCAACCCGGTAAGACACGAC
TTATCGCCACTGGCAGCAGCCACTGGTAACAGGATTAGCAGAGCGAGGTATGTAGGCGGTGCTACAGAGT
TCTTGAAGTGGTGGCCTAACTACGGCTACACTAGAAGAACAGTATTTGGTATCTGCGCTCTGCTGAAGCC
AGTTACCTTCGGAAAAAGAGTTGGTAGCTCTTGATCCGGCAAACAAACCACCGCTGGTAGCGGTGGTTTT
TTTGTTTGCAAGCAGCAGATTACGCGCAGAAAAAAAGGATCTCAAGAAGATCCTTTGATCTTTTCTACGG
GGTCTGACGCTCAGTGGAACGAAAACTCACGTTAAGGGATTTTGGTCATGAGATTATCAAAAAGGATCTT
CACCTAGATCCTTTTAAATTAAAAATGAAGTTTTAAATCAATCTAAAGTATATATGAGTAAACTTGGTCT
GACAGTTACCAATGCTTAATCAGTGAGGCACCTATCTCAGCGATCTGTCTATTTCGTTCATCCATAGTTG
CCTGACTCCCCGTCGTGTAGATAACTACGATACGGGAGGGCTTACCATCTGGCCCCAGTGCTGCAATGAT
ACCGCGAGACCCACGCTCACCGGCTCCAGATTTATCAGCAATAAACCAGCCAGCCGGAAGGGCCGAGCGC
AGAAGTGGTCCTGCAACTTTATCCGCCTCCATCCAGTCTATTAATTGTTGCCGGGAAGCTAGAGTAAGTA
GTTCGCCAGTTAATAGTTTGCGCAACGTTGTTGCCATTGCTACAGGCATCGTGGTGTCACGCTCGTCGTT
TGGTATGGCTTCATTCAGCTCCGGTTCCCAACGATCAAGGCGAGTTACATGATCCCCCATGTTGTGCAAA
AAAGCGGTTAGCTCCTTCGGTCCTCCGATCGTTGTCAGAAGTAAGTTGGCCGCAGTGTTATCACTCATGG
TTATGGCAGCACTGCATAATTCTCTTACTGTCATGCCATCCGTAAGATGCTTTTCTGTGACTGGTGAGTA
CTCAACCAAGTCATTCTGAGAATAGTGTATGCGGCGACCGAGTTGCTCTTGCCCGGCGTCAATACGGGAT
AATACCGCGCCACATAGCAGAACTTTAAAAGTGCTCATCATTGGAAAACGTTCTTCGGGGCGAAAACTCT
CAAGGATCTTACCGCTGTTGAGATCCAGTTCGATGTAACCCACTCGTGCACCCAACTGATCTTCAGCATC
TTTTACTTTCACCAGCGTTTCTGGGTGAGCAAAAACAGGAAGGCAAAATGCCGCAAAAAAGGGAATAAGG
GCGACACGGAAATGTTGAATACTCATACTCTTCCTTTTTCAATATTATTGAAGCATTTATCAGGGTTATT
GTCTCATGAGCGGATACATATTTGAATGTATTTAGAAAAATAAACAAATAGGGGTTCCGCGCACATTTCC
CCGAAAAGTGCCACCTGACGTCGACGGATCGGGAGATCAACTTGTTTATTGCAGCTTATAATGGTTACAA
ATAAAGCAATAGCATCACAAATTTCACAAATAAAGCATTTTTTTCACTGCATTCTAGTTGTGGTTTGTCC
AAACTCATCAATGTATCTTATCATGTCTGGATCAACTGGATAACTCAAGCTAACCAAAATCATCCCAAAC
TTCCCACCCCATACCCTATTACCACTGCCAATTACCTGTGGTTTCATTTACTCTAAACCTGTGATTCCTC
TGAATTATTTTCATTTTAAAGAAATTGTATTTGTTAAATATGTACTACAAACTTAGTAGTTGGAAGGGCT
AATTCACTCCCAAAGAAGACAAGATATCCTTGATCTGTGGATCTACCACACACAAGGCTACTTCCCTGAT
TAGCAGAACTACACACCAGGGCCAGGGGTCAGATATCCACTGACCTTTGGATGGTGCTACAAGCTAGTAC
CAGTTGAGCCAGATAAGGTAGAAGAGGCCAATAAAGGAGAGAACACCAGCTTGTTACACCCTGTGAGCCT
GCATGGGATGGATGACCCGGAGAGAGAAGTGTTAGAGTGGAGGTTTGACAGCCGCCTAGCATTTCATCAC
GTGGCCCGAGAGCTGCATCCGGAGTACTTCAAGAACTGCTGATATCGAGCTTGCTACAAGGGACTTTCCG
CTGGGGACTTTCCAGGGAGGCGTGGCCTGGGCGGGACTGGGGAGTGGCGAGCCCTCAGATCCTGCATATA
AGCAGCTGCTTTTTGCCTGTACTGGGTCTCTCTGGTTAGACCAGATCTGAGCCTGGGAGCTCTCTGGCTA
ACTAGGGAACCCACTGCTTAAGCCTCAATAAAGCTTGCCTTGAGTGCTTCAAGTAGTGTGTGCCCGTCTG
TTGTGTGACTCTGGTAACTAGAGATCCCTCAGACCCTTTTAGTCAGTGTGGAAAATCTCTAGCAGTGGCG
CCCGAACAGGGACTTGAAAGCGAAAGGGAAACCAGAGGAGCTCTCTCGACGCAGGACTCGGCTTGCTGAA
GCGCGCACGGCAAGAGGCGAGGGGCGGCGACTGGTGAGTACGCCAAAAATTTTGACTAGCGGAGGCTAGA
AGGAGAGAGATGGGTGCGAGAGCGTCAGTATTAAG
Features (pLannotate 1.2.2; 39 found; start..end, strand, type, name):
    488..721     +  misc_feature   RRE: The Rev response element (RRE) of HIV-1 allows for Rev-dependent mRNA export from the nucleus to the cytoplasm.
   1098..1198    +  CDS            Rev (fragment): human immunodeficiency virus 1 (HIV-1) Rev protein; rev; enhances nuclear export of unspliced and incompletely spliced viral mRNAs
   1248..1365    +  misc_feature   cPPT/CTS: central polypurine tract and central termination sequence of HIV-1
   1430..1804    -  CDS            BleoR: antibiotic-binding protein; Sh ble from Streptoalloteichus hindustanus; confers resistance to bleomycin, phleomycin, and Zeocin™
   1824..1871    -  promoter       EM7 promoter: synthetic bacterial promoter&nbsp
   1941..2211    +  protein_bind   tetracycline response element: contains seven copies of the tetracycline operator tetO tetracycline repressor TetR
   2222..2239    +  misc_feature   MCS (fragment): pUC18/19 multiple cloning site
   2244..2282    +  promoter       minimal CMV promoter: human cytomegalovirus (CMV) immediate early promoter
   2375..3091    +  CDS            EGFP: EGFP is a basic (constitutively fluorescent) green fluorescent protein published in 1996, derived from Aequorea victoria. It is reported to be a rapidly-maturing weak dimer with moderate acid sensitivity.
   3113..3679    +  CDS            K-Ras (G12V): human oncoprotein generated by the G12V mutation in the small GTPase K-Ras
   3692..4903    +  promoter       UbC promoter: human ubiquitin C promoter
   4910..4943    -  protein_bind   loxP: Cre-mediated recombination occurs in the 8-bp core sequence (GCATACAT). Cre recombinase
   4950..5647    +  CDS            rtTA3 (fragment): reverse tetracycline transactivator 3 activates expression from Tet-responsive promoters in the presence of doxycycline
   5577..5687    +  CDS            VP48: 3 tandem repeats of the minimal activation domain of herpes simplex virus VP16 (Cheng et al., 2013)
   5697..5727    +  protein_bind   loxP (fragment): Cre-mediated recombination occurs in the 8-bp core sequence (GCATACAT). Cre recombinase
   5745..6317    +  misc_feature   IRES: internal ribosome entry site (IRES) of the encephalomyocarditis virus (EMCV)
   6326..6922    +  CDS            PuroR: puromycin N-acetyltransferase; pac from Streptomyces alboniger; confers resistance to puromycin
   6944..7532    +  misc_feature   WPRE: woodchuck hepatitis virus posttranscriptional regulatory element
   7549..7737    +  CDS            nef (fragment): NEF_HV1Z2 - Experimental evidence at protein level: Swiss-Prot protein existence level 1. Extracellular Nef protein targets CD4(+) T-lymphocytes for apoptosis by interacting with CXCR4 surface receptors. From Human immunodeficiency virus type 1 group M subtype D (isolate Z2/CDC-Z34) (HIV-1).
   7739..7972    +  LTR            3' LTR (ΔU3): self-inactivating 3' long terminal repeat (LTR) from HIV-1
   8079..8303    +  polyA_signal   bGH poly(A) signal: bovine growth hormone polyadenylation signal
   8307..8328    +  promoter       SV40 promoter (fragment): SV40 enhancer and early promoter
   8349..8777    +  rep_origin     f1 ori (sequence partly withheld): f1 bacteriophage origin of replication; arrow indicates direction of (+) strand synthesis
   8791..9120    +  promoter       SV40 promoter: SV40 enhancer and early promoter
   9197..9813    +  CDS            HygR (fragment): aminoglycoside phosphotransferase from E. coli confers resistance to hygromycin
   9823..9948    +  CDS            ble (fragment): BLE_KLEPN - Experimental evidence at protein level: Swiss-Prot protein existence level 1. Binding protein with a strong affinity to the bleomycin family of antibiotics. Binds to CL990; an antimitotic-antibiotic compound. From Klebsiella pneumoniae.
   9943..10024   +  polyA_signal   SV40 poly(A) signal: SV40 polyadenylation signal
  10135..10157   -  protein_bind   lac operator (fragment): The lac repressor binds to the lac operator to inhibit transcription in E. coli. This inhibition can be relieved by adding lactose or isopropyl-β-D-thiogalactopyranoside (IPTG). lac repressor encoded by lacI
  10161..10191   -  promoter       lac promoter: promoter for the E. coli lac operon
  10206..10227   -  protein_bind   CAP binding site: CAP binding activates transcription in the presence of cAMP. E. coli catabolite activator protein
  10240..10332   -  CDS            lacI (fragment): lac repressor; lacI; The lac repressor binds to the lac operator to inhibit transcription in E. coli. This inhibition can be relieved by adding lactose or isopropyl-β-D-thiogalactopyranoside (IPTG).
  10515..11103   -  rep_origin     ori: high-copy-number ColE1/pMB1/pBR322/pUC origin of replication
  11274..12134   -  CDS            AmpR: β-lactamase; bla; confers resistance to ampicillin, carbenicillin, and related antibiotics
  12135..12239   -  promoter       AmpR promoter: bla
  12287..12421   +  polyA_signal   SV40 poly(A) signal: SV40 polyadenylation signal
  12588..12917   +  CDS            nef (fragment): NEF_HV1BR - Experimental evidence at protein level: Swiss-Prot protein existence level 1. Extracellular Nef protein targets CD4(+) T-lymphocytes for apoptosis by interacting with CXCR4 surface receptors (PubMed:14990729). From Human immunodeficiency virus type 1 group M subtype B (isolate BRU/LAI) (HIV-1).
  12965..13222   +  LTR            5' LTR (truncated): truncated 5' long terminal repeat (LTR) from HIV-1
  13269..13394   +  misc_feature   HIV-1 Ψ: packaging signal of human immunodeficiency virus type 1
  13378..313     +  CDS            HIV-1 gag (fragment) (across the origin): gag protein from human immunodeficiency virus 1; gag
