[The description below was written by a language model from this plasmid's Addgene catalogue record and pLannotate feature annotations shown in this document.]
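Description:
pInducer10b-EGFP-KRAS G12V is a self-inactivating HIV-1-based lentiviral vector built on the pInducer-10b backbone for expressing EGFP and the oncogenic human KRAS G12V mutant in mammalian cells. In bacteria it is maintained through a high-copy ColE1/pUC-type origin with ampicillin resistance, and an f1 origin is also present. The viral portion comprises a truncated 5' LTR, the Ψ packaging signal with a gag fragment, the RRE, cPPT/CTS, WPRE and a ΔU3 3' LTR. Together these allow the genome to be packaged, exported and integrated while leaving the integrated LTR transcriptionally inactive.

The feature table places EGFP immediately upstream of the K-Ras G12V coding sequence, separated by only a short gap. This layout is consistent with an N-terminal EGFP–KRAS fusion, although the record does not explicitly call it a fusion. The catalogue entry lists the UbC promoter for both inserts. In the annotated sequence, however, they sit directly downstream of a tetracycline response element (seven tetO copies) joined to a minimal CMV promoter, so their expression appears to be doxycycline-inducible. The human UbC promoter lies after the inserts and drives a constitutive cassette of rtTA3, an EMCV IRES and puromycin N-acetyltransferase. This cassette supplies both the reverse Tet transactivator and puromycin selection from one transcript. The rtTA3 sequence is bracketed by a loxP site and a loxP fragment.

Other annotated elements include an EM7-driven bleomycin/Zeocin resistance gene upstream of the TRE and fragments of other marker cassettes outside the LTRs. The sequenced record is slightly shorter than the stated total size. The associated publication title concerns a high-throughput assay for small molecules that destabilise the KRAS oncoprotein, which suggests the EGFP signal could serve as a readout of KRAS protein level.
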