Addgene plasmid #164925: pInducer10b-EGFP-KRAS G12V
Purpose: Expresses EGFP cDNA and KRAS G12V cDNA in mammalian cells
Depositing lab: Ji Luo. Depositing organization: National Cancer Institute (NCI). Publication: A high-throughput assay for small molecule destabilizers of the KRAS oncoprotein. Carver J, Dexheimer TS, Hsu D, Weng MT, Smith JL, Guha R, Jadhav A, Simeonov A, Luo J. PLoS One. 2014 Aug 5;9(8):e103836. doi: 10.1371/journal.pone.0103836. eCollection 2014. PubMed 25093678.
Backbone
  Vector backbone: pInducer-10b
  Backbone size w/o insert (bp): 12176
  Total vector size (bp): 13460
  Vector type: Lentiviral
  Selectable markers: Puromycin
Growth in bacteria
  Bacterial resistance: Ampicillin, 100 μg/mL
  Growth temperature: 37°C
  Growth strain: NEB Stable
  Copy number: High Copy
Gene/Insert 1
  Gene/Insert name: Enhanced green fluorescent protein (alt name: EGFP)
  Species: Synthetic
  Insert size (bp): 717
  Promoter: Ubc promoter
  Cloning method: Restriction Enzyme; 5′ cloning site AgeI (unknown if destroyed); 3′ cloning site Not I (unknown if destroyed)
  Sequencing primers: 5′ ACCATGGTGAGCAAGGGCG
Gene/Insert 2
  Gene/Insert name: KRAS proto-oncogene, GTPase (KRAS) G12V mutant (alt name: KRAS G12V)
  Species: H. sapiens (human)
  Insert size (bp): 567
  Mutation: Glycine 12 changed to valine (G->T 3156)
  GenBank ID: NM_004985.5
  Entrez Gene: KRAS (a.k.a. 'C-K-RAS, C-K-RAS, CFC2, K-RAS2A, K-RAS2B, K-RAS4A, K-RAS4B, K-Ras, K-Ras 2, KI-RAS, KRAS1, KRAS2, NS, NS3, OES, RALD, RASK2, c-Ki-ras, c-Ki-ras2)
  Promoter: Ubc Promoter
  Cloning method: Restriction Enzyme; 5′ cloning site AgeI (unknown if destroyed); 3′ cloning site Mlu I (unknown if destroyed)
  Sequencing primers: 5′ ATGACTGAATATAAACTTGT; 3′ CGAGAAGCGCGATCACATGGTCCTGCTGG
Terms and licenses: Academic/Nonprofit Terms; Industry Terms: Not Available to Industry
How to cite: pInducer10b-EGFP-KRAS G12V was a gift from Ji Luo (Addgene plasmid # 164925 ; http://n2t.net/addgene:164925 ; RRID:Addgene_164925)
