>Addgene plasmid #164925 | pInducer10b-EGFP-KRAS G12V | depositor partial sequence | sequence record 320421 | EGFP cDNA sequence
ATGGTGAGCAAGGGCGAGGAGCTGTTCACCGGGGTGGTGCCCATCCTGGTCGAGCTGGACGGCGACGTAA
ACGGCCACAAGTTCAGCGTGTCCGGCGAGGGCGAGGGCGATGCCACCTACGGCAAGCTGACCCTGAAGTT
CATCTGCACCACCGGCAAGCTGCCCGTGCCCTGGCCCACCCTCGTGACCACCCTGACCTACGGCGTGCAG
TGCTTCAGCCGCTACCCCGACCACATGAAGCAGCACGACTTCTTCAAGTCCGCCATGCCCGAAGGCTACG
TCCAGGAGCGCACCATCTTCTTCAAGGACGACGGCAACTACAAGACCCGCGCCGAGGTGAAGTTCGAGGG
CGACACCCTGGTGAACCGCATCGAGCTGAAGGGCATCGACTTCAAGGAGGACGGCAACATCCTGGGGCAC
AAGCTGGAGTACAACTACAACAGCCACAACGTCTATATCATGGCCGACAAGCAGAAGAACGGCATCAAGG
TGAACTTCAAGATCCGCCACAACATCGAGGACGGCAGCGTGCAGCTCGCCGACCACTACCAGCAGAACAC
CCCCATCGGCGACGGCCCCGTGCTGCTGCCCGACAACCACTACCTGAGCACCCAGTCCGCCCTGAGCAAA
GACCCCAACGAGAAGCGCGATCACATGGTCCTGCTGGAGTTCGTGACCGCCGCCGGGATCACTCTCGGCA
TGGACGAGCTGTACAAG
