>Addgene plasmid #164925 | pInducer10b-EGFP-KRAS G12V | depositor partial sequence | sequence record 320422 | human KRAS G12V cDNA sequence
ATGACTGAATATAAACTTGTGGTAGTTGGAGCTGTTGGCGTAGGCAAGAGTGCCTTGACGATACAGCTAA
TTCAGAATCATTTTGTGGACGAATATGATCCAACAATAGAGGATTCCTACAGGAAGCAAGTAGTAATTGA
TGGAGAAACCTGTCTCTTGGATATTCTCGACACAGCAGGTCAAGAGGAGTACAGTGCAATGAGGGACCAG
TACATGAGGACTGGGGAGGGCTTTCTTTGTGTATTTGCCATAAATAATACTAAATCATTTGAAGATATTC
ACCATTATAGAGAACAAATTAAAAGAGTTAAGGACTCTGAAGATGTACCTATGGTCCTAGTAGGAAATAA
ATGTGATTTGCCTTCTAGAACAGTAGACACAAAACAGGCTCAGGACTTAGCAAGAAGTTATGGAATTCCT
TTTATTGAAACATCAGCAAAGACAAGACAGGGTGTTGATGATGCCTTCTATACATTAGTTCGAGAAATTC
GAAAACATAAAGAAAAGATGAGCAAAGATGGTAAAAAGAAGAAAAAGAAGTCAAAGACAAAGTGTGTAAT
TATGTAA
